Addgene plasmid #98249: pHBS838 TDP43 RRM-GFP
Purpose: TDP43 RRM-GFP reporter construct
Depositing lab: Rajat Rohatgi. Depositing organization: Stanford University. Publication: In Vivo Formation of Vacuolated Multi-phase Compartments Lacking Membranes. Schmidt HB, Rohatgi R. Cell Rep. 2016 Aug 2;16(5):1228-36. doi: 10.1016/j.celrep.2016.06.088. Epub 2016 Jul 21. PubMed 27452472.
Backbone
  Vector backbone: pCS-Dest
  Total vector size (bp): 5680
  Vector type: Mammalian Expression
Growth in bacteria
  Bacterial resistance: Ampicillin, 100 μg/mL
  Growth temperature: 37°C
  Growth strain: DH5alpha
  Copy number: High Copy
Gene/Insert
  Gene/Insert name: TARDBP (alt names: TAR DNA binding protein; TDP-43; TDP43)
  Species: H. sapiens (human)
  GenBank ID: 23435
  Entrez Gene: TARDBP (a.k.a. ALS10, TDP-43)
  Promoter: CMV
  Tag / fusion protein: Internal GFP to replace RRM domains
  Cloning method: Gibson Cloning
  Sequencing primers: 5′ GATTTAGGTGACACTATAG; 3′ TAATACGACTCACTATAG
Resource information
  A portion of this plasmid was derived from a plasmid made by: Original, unmodified TARDBP clone was derived from Addgene #27462
Terms and licenses: Academic/Nonprofit Terms; Industry Terms: Not Available to Industry
How to cite: pHBS838 TDP43 RRM-GFP was a gift from Rajat Rohatgi (Addgene plasmid # 98249 ; http://n2t.net/addgene:98249 ; RRID:Addgene_98249)
