[The description below was written by a language model from this plasmid's Addgene catalogue record and pLannotate feature annotations shown in this document.]
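Description:
pHBS838 TDP43 RRM-GFP is a mammalian expression plasmid of about 5.7 kb built on the pCS-Dest backbone, a Gateway-adapted member of the pCS2-type vector family. It is maintained in E. coli through a high-copy ColE1/pUC-type origin and selected with ampicillin via the β-lactamase gene. An f1 origin is also present, along with remnants of the lac promoter/operator, lacI and lacZα that are carried over from the parental cloning vector and have no role in expression of the insert.

The payload is a modified human TARDBP (TDP-43) open reading frame in which the RNA recognition motif (RRM) domains have been replaced by an internal GFP, assembled by Gibson cloning from an earlier unmodified TARDBP clone. The feature table identifies the fluorescent protein as superfolder GFP, sitting between attB1 and attB2 Gateway recombination scars. The unannotated stretches on either side of GFP within the att sites presumably correspond to the remaining N- and C-terminal TDP-43 segments, although the annotation does not label them. Transcription in mammalian cells is driven by a CMV promoter, annotated specifically as the simian CMV IE94 enhancer/promoter, and terminated by an SV40 polyadenylation signal. An SP6 promoter upstream of the insert could support in vitro transcription of sense RNA, while T7 (fragment) and T3 promoters lie downstream in the opposite orientation; the SP6 and T7 sites also serve for sequencing.

The record describes the plasmid as a TDP43 RRM-GFP reporter. The associated study concerns the in vivo formation of vacuolated, multi-phase membraneless compartments, consistent with use for live fluorescence imaging of how TDP-43 lacking its RNA-binding domains localises and assembles in cells.
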