Features (pLannotate 1.2.2; 17 found; start..end, strand, type, name):
     17..994     +  promoter       CMV IE94 promoter: enhancer/promoter region of simian cytomegalovirus major immediate early transcription unit IE94
   1029..1047    +  promoter       SP6 promoter: promoter for bacteriophage SP6 RNA polymerase
   1102..1126    +  protein_bind   attB1: mutant version of attB; recombination site for the Gateway® BP reaction BP Clonase™
   1472..2173    +  CDS            Superfolder GFP: Superfolder GFP is a basic (constitutively fluorescent) green fluorescent protein published in 2005, derived from Aequorea victoria. It is reported to be a very rapidly-maturing weak dimer.
   2654..2678    -  protein_bind   attB2: mutant version of attB; recombination site for the Gateway® BP reaction BP Clonase™
   2701..2718    -  promoter       T7 promoter (fragment): promoter for bacteriophage T7 RNA polymerase
   2723..2857    -  polyA_signal   SV40 poly(A) signal: SV40 polyadenylation signal
   2970..2988    -  promoter       T3 promoter: promoter for bacteriophage T3 RNA polymerase
   3033..3049    -  protein_bind   lac operator: The lac repressor binds to the lac operator to inhibit transcription in E. coli. This inhibition can be relieved by adding lactose or isopropyl-β-D-thiogalactopyranoside (IPTG). lac repressor encoded by lacI
   3057..3087    -  promoter       lac promoter: promoter for the E. coli lac operon
   3102..3123    -  protein_bind   CAP binding site: CAP binding activates transcription in the presence of cAMP. E. coli catabolite activator protein
   3136..3228    -  CDS            lacI (fragment): lac repressor; lacI; The lac repressor binds to the lac operator to inhibit transcription in E. coli. This inhibition can be relieved by adding lactose or isopropyl-β-D-thiogalactopyranoside (IPTG).
   3411..3999    -  rep_origin     ori: high-copy-number ColE1/pMB1/pBR322/pUC origin of replication
   4170..5030    -  CDS            AmpR: β-lactamase; bla; confers resistance to ampicillin, carbenicillin, and related antibiotics
   5031..5135    -  promoter       AmpR promoter: bla
   5188..5616    -  rep_origin     f1 ori (sequence partly withheld): f1 bacteriophage origin of replication; arrow indicates direction of (+) strand synthesis
   5621..10      -  CDS            lacZα (fragment) (across the origin): LacZα fragment of β-galactosidase; lacZ fragment
>Addgene plasmid #98249 | pHBS838 TDP43 RRM-GFP | addgene full sequence | sequence record 183613 | Addgene NGS Result
ATTACGCCAGTCGACCGCCAATTCAATATGGCGTATATGGACTCATGCCAATTCAATATGGTGGATCTGG
ACCTGTGCCAATTCAATATGGCGTATATGGACTCGTGCCAATTCAATATGGTGGATCTGGACCCCAGCCA
ATTCAATATGGCGGACTTGGCACCATGCCAATTCAATATGGCGGACCTGGCACTGTGCCAACTGGGGAGG
GGTCTACTTGGCACGGTGCCAAGTTTGAGGAGGGGTCTTGGCCCTGTGCCAAGTCCGCCATATTGAATTG
GCATGGTGCCAATAATGGCGGCCATATTGGCTATATGCCAGGATCAATATATAGGCAATATCCAATATGG
CCCTATGCCAATATGGCTATTGGCCAGGTTCAATACTATGTATTGGCCCTATGCCATATAGTATTCCATA
TATGGGTTTTCCTATTGACGTAGATAGCCCCTCCCAATGGGCGGTCCCATATACCATATATGGGGCTTCC
TAATACCGCCCATAGCCACTCCCCCATTGACGTCAATGGTCTCTATATATGGTCTTTCCTATTGACGTCA
TATGGGCGGTCCTATTGACGTATATGGCGCCTCCCCCATTGACGTCAATTACGGTAAATGGCCCGCCTGG
CTCAATGCCCATTGACGTCAATAGGACCACCCACCATTGACGTCAATGGGATGGCTCATTGCCCATTCAT
ATCCGTTCTCACGCCCCCTATTGACGTCAATGACGGTAAATGGCCCACTTGGCAGTACATCAATATCTAT
TAATAGTAACTTGGCAAGTACATTACTATTGGAAGTACGCCAGGGTACATTGGCAGTACTCCCATTGACG
TCAATGGCGGTAAATGGCCCGCGATGGCTGCCAAGTACATCCCCATTGACGTCAATGGGGAGGGGCAATG
ACGCAAATGGGCGTTCCATTGACGTAAATGGGCGGTAGGCGTGCCTAATGGGAGGTCTATATAAGCAATG
CTCGTTTAGGGAACCGCCATTCTGCCTGGGGACGTCGGAGCAAGCTTGATTTAGGTGACACTATAGAATA
CAAGCTACTTGTTCTTTTTGCAGGATCCCATCGATTCGAATTCAAGGATCAACAAGTTTGTACAAAAAAG
CAGGCTGGCGCCGGTACCACCGGTGCCACCATGGGATCCATGTCTGAATATATTCGGGTAACCGAAGATG
AGAACGATGAGCCCATTGAAATACCATCGGAAGACGATGGGACGGTGCTGCTCTCCACGGTTACAGCCCA
GTTTCCAGGGGCGTGTGGGCTTCGCTACAGGAATCCAGTGTCTCAGTGTATGAGAGGTGTCCGGCTGGTA
GAAGGAATTCTGCATGCCCCAGATGCTGGCTGGGGAAATCTGGTGTATGTTGTCAACTATCCAAAAGATA
ACAAAAGAAAAATGGATGAGACAGATGCTTCATCAGCAGTGAAAGTGAAAAGAGCAGTCCAGAAAACATC
CAGTAAAGGAGAGGAACTATTTACAGGTACTGTGCCTATCAAAGTCGAGCTGGACGGCGACGTAAACGGC
CACAAGTTCAGCGTGCGTGGCGAGGGCGAGGGCGATGCCACCGAGGGCAAGCTGACCCTGAAGTTCATCT
GCACCACCGGCAAGCTGCCGGTGCCGTGGCCGACCCTCGTGACCACCCTGACCTACGGCGTGCAGTGCTT
CAGCCGCTACCCGGACCACATGAAGCGTCACGACTTCTTCAAGTCCGCCATGCCGGAAGGCTACGTCCAG
GAGCGCACCATCGAGTTCAAGGACGACGGCACCTACAAGACCCGCGCGGAGGTGAAGTTCGAGGGCGACA
CCCTGGTGAACCGCATCGAGCTGAAGGGCAACGACTTCAAGGAGGACGGCAACATCCTGGGTCACAAGCT
GGAGTACAACCACAACAGCCACAACGTCCGTATCGAAGCCGACAAGCAGAAGAACGGCATCAAGGCTAAC
TTCAAGATCCGCCACAACGTTGAGGACGGCAGCCAGCAGGAAGCCGACCACAAACAGCAGAACACCCCGA
TCGGCGACGGCCCGGTGCGCCTGCCGGACAACCACTATCTGAGCACCCAGACCACGCTGAGCAAAGACCC
GAACGAGAAGCGCGATCACATGGTCCTGAAGGAGTTCGTGACGGCAGCCGGTATCACTAAAGGTGAAGAT
GAAAGTGGATCCAATGCCGAACCTAAGCACAATAGCAATAGACAGTTAGAAAGAAGTGGAAGATTTGGTG
GTAATCCAGGTGGCTTTGGGAATCAGGGTGGATTTGGTAATAGCAGAGGGGGTGGAGCTGGTTTGGGAAA
CAATCAAGGTAGTAATATGGGTGGTGGGATGAACTTTGGTGCGTTCAGCATTAATCCAGCCATGATGGCT
GCCGCCCAGGCAGCACTACAGAGCAGTTGGGGTATGATGGGCATGTTAGCCAGCCAGCAGAACCAGTCAG
GCCCATCGGGTAATAACCAAAACCAAGGCAACATGCAGAGGGAGCCAAACCAGGCCTTCGGTTCTGGAAA
TAACTCTTATAGTGGCTCTAATTCTGGTGCAGCAATTGGTTGGGGATCAGCATCCAATGCAGGGTCGGGC
AGTGGTTTTAATGGAGGCTTTGGCTCAAGCATGGATTCTAAGTCTTCTGGCTGGGGAATGTAGACCCAGC
TTTCTTGTACAAAGTGGTTGATCCTCTCGAGCCTCTAGAACTATAGTGAGTCGTATTACGTAGATCCAGA
CATGATAAGATACATTGATGAGTTTGGACAAACCACAACTAGAATGCAGTGAAAAAAATGCTTTATTTGT
GAAATTTGTGATGCTATTGCTTTATTTGTAACCATTATAAGCTGCAATAAACAAGTTAACAACAACAATT
GCATTCATTTTATGTTTCAGGTTCAGGGGGAGGTGTGGGAGGTTTTTTAATTCGCGGCCGCGGCGCCAAT
GCATTGGGCCCGGTACCCAGCTTTTGTTCCCTTTAGTGAGGGTTAATTGCGCGCTTGGCGTAATCATGGT
CATAGCTGTTTCCTGTGTGAAATTGTTATCCGCTCACAATTCCACACAACATACGAGCCGGGAGCATAAA
GTGTAAAGCCTGGGGTGCCTAATGAGTGAGCTAACTCACATTAATTGCGTTGCGCTCACTGCCCGCTTTC
CAGTCGGGAAACCTGTCGTGCCAGCTGCATTAATGAATCGGCCAACGCGCGGGGAGAGGCGGTTTGCGTA
TTGGGCGCTCTTCCGCTTCCTCGCTCACTGACTCGCTGCGCTCGGTCGTTCGGCTGCGGCGAGCGGTATC
AGCTCACTCAAAGGCGGTAATACGGTTATCCACAGAATCAGGGGATAACGCAGGAAAGAACATGTGAGCA
AAAGGCCAGCAAAAGGCCAGGAACCGTAAAAAGGCCGCGTTGCTGGCGTTTTTCCATAGGCTCCGCCCCC
CTGACGAGCATCACAAAAATCGACGCTCAAGTCAGAGGTGGCGAAACCCGACAGGACTATAAAGATACCA
GGCGTTTCCCCCTGGAAGCTCCCTCGTGCGCTCTCCTGTTCCGACCCTGCCGCTTACCGGATACCTGTCC
GCCTTTCTCCCTTCGGGAAGCGTGGCGCTTTCTCATAGCTCACGCTGTAGGTATCTCAGTTCGGTGTAGG
TCGTTCGCTCCAAGCTGGGCTGTGTGCACGAACCCCCCGTTCAGCCCGACCGCTGCGCCTTATCCGGTAA
CTATCGTCTTGAGTCCAACCCGGTAAGACACGACTTATCGCCACTGGCAGCAGCCACTGGTAACAGGATT
AGCAGAGCGAGGTATGTAGGCGGTGCTACAGAGTTCTTGAAGTGGTGGCCTAACTACGGCTACACTAGAA
GAACAGTATTTGGTATCTGCGCTCTGCTGAAGCCAGTTACCTTCGGAAAAAGAGTTGGTAGCTCTTGATC
CGGCAAACAAACCACCGCTGGTAGCGGTGGTTTTTTTGTTTGCAAGCAGCAGATTACGCGCAGAAAAAAA
GGATCTCAAGAAGATCCTTTGATCTTTTCTACGGGGTCTGACGCTCAGTGGAACGAAAACTCACGTTAAG
GGATTTTGGTCATGAGATTATCAAAAAGGATCTTCACCTAGATCCTTTTAAATTAAAAATGAAGTTTTAA
ATCAATCTAAAGTATATATGAGTAAACTTGGTCTGACAGTTACCAATGCTTAATCAGTGAGGCACCTATC
TCAGCGATCTGTCTATTTCGTTCATCCATAGTTGCCTGACTCCCCGTCGTGTAGATAACTACGATACGGG
AGGGCTTACCATCTGGCCCCAGTGCTGCAATGATACCGCGAGACCCACGCTCACCGGCTCCAGATTTATC
AGCAATAAACCAGCCAGCCGGAAGGGCCGAGCGCAGAAGTGGTCCTGCAACTTTATCCGCCTCCATCCAG
TCTATTAATTGTTGCCGGGAAGCTAGAGTAAGTAGTTCGCCAGTTAATAGTTTGCGCAACGTTGTTGCCA
TTGCTACAGGCATCGTGGTGTCACGCTCGTCGTTTGGTATGGCTTCATTCAGCTCCGGTTCCCAACGATC
AAGGCGAGTTACATGATCCCCCATGTTGTGCAAAAAAGCGGTTAGCTCCTTCGGTCCTCCGATCGTTGTC
AGAAGTAAGTTGGCCGCAGTGTTATCACTCATGGTTATGGCAGCACTGCATAATTCTCTTACTGTCATGC
CATCCGTAAGATGCTTTTCTGTGACTGGTGAGTACTCAACCAAGTCATTCTGAGAATAGTGTATGCGGCG
ACCGAGTTGCTCTTGCCCGGCGTCAATACGGGATAATACCGCGCCACATAGCAGAACTTTAAAAGTGCTC
ATCATTGGAAAACGTTCTTCGGGGCGAAAACTCTCAAGGATCTTACCGCTGTTGAGATCCAGTTCGATGT
AACCCACTCGTGCACCCAACTGATCTTCAGCATCTTTTACTTTCACCAGCGTTTCTGGGTGAGCAAAAAC
AGGAAGGCAAAATGCCGCAAAAAAGGGAATAAGGGCGACACGGAAATGTTGAATACTCATACTCTTCCTT
TTTCAATATTATTGAAGCATTTATCAGGGTTATTGTCTCATGAGCGGATACATATTTGAATGTATTTAGA
AAAATAAACAAATAGGGGTTCCGCGCACATTTCCCCGAAAAGTGCCACCTAAATTGTAAGCGTTAATATT
TTGTTAAAATTCGCGTTAAATTTTTGTTAAATCAGCTCATTTTTTAACCAATAGGCCGAAATCGGCAAAA
TCCCTTATAAATCAAAAGAATAGACCGAGATAGGGT
[37 nt withheld, positions 5287-5323]
AAAGAACGTGGACTCCAACGTCAAAGG
[49 nt withheld, positions 5351-5399]
T
[91 nt withheld, positions 5401-5491]
G
[124 nt withheld, positions 5493-5616]
CCCATTCGCCATTCAGGCTGCGCAACTGTTGGGAAGGGCGATCGGTGCGGGCCTCTTCGCT
